Addgene plasmid #17763: CJ23 (miR-1006 perfect site)
Depositing lab: David Bartel. Depositing organization: Whitehead Institute for Biomedical Research. Publication: Intronic microRNA precursors that bypass Drosha processing. Ruby JG, Jan CH, Bartel DP. Nature. 2007 Jul 5. 448(7149):83-6. 10.1038/nature05983 PubMed 17589500.
Backbone
  Vector backbone: pMT-puro
  Backbone manufacturer: David Sabatini Lab
  Vector type: Insect Expression, Luciferase ; Drosophila metallothionein gene promoter drives expression
  Selectable markers: Puromycin
Growth in bacteria
  Bacterial resistance: Ampicillin, 100 μg/mL
  Growth temperature: 37°C
  Growth strain: DH5alpha
  Copy number: Unknown
Gene/Insert
  Gene/Insert name: miR-1006 perfect site
  Species: D. melanogaster (fly)
  Tag / fusion protein: renilla luciferase (N terminal on insert)
  Cloning method: Restriction Enzyme
  Sequencing primers: 5′ MT forward
Terms and licenses: Academic/Nonprofit Terms; Industry Terms: Not Available to Industry
Depositor comments: Luciferase-reporter inserts were made by annealing oligonucleotides with their reverse complements, leaving overhangs for the indicated restriction sites (lower case): miR-1006-ps (gagctcCTATGAATAAGAAATCGAATTTAactagt) Annealed oligos were ligated into SacI/SpeI-cleaved pIS2. These plasmids were linearized with HindIII, polished with Klenow enzyme to create blunt ends, and digested with NotI to excise the Renilla luciferase gene with the modified UTR from the remainder of pIS2. The gel-purified Renilla gene fragment was then ligated into pMT-puro between EcoRV and NotI sites for copper-induced expression in S2 cells.
How to cite: CJ23 (miR-1006 perfect site) was a gift from David Bartel (Addgene plasmid # 17763 ; http://n2t.net/addgene:17763 ; RRID:Addgene_17763)
