[The description below was written by a language model from this plasmid's Addgene catalogue record.]
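Description:
CJ23 (miR-1006 perfect site) is a Drosophila cell expression plasmid built on the pMT-puro backbone and designed as a Renilla luciferase reporter for microRNA activity. It is propagated in E. coli under ampicillin selection, and it carries a puromycin marker for selecting transfected insect cells. The record does not state the copy number or origin of replication, and no feature table is provided, so the finer layout of the vector cannot be described beyond the catalogue fields.

The payload is a Renilla luciferase gene whose 3′ UTR contains a single short site fully complementary to D. melanogaster miR-1006. This site was made from annealed oligonucleotides and first inserted between SacI and SpeI sites in the intermediate vector pIS2. The luciferase gene with its modified UTR was then excised and moved into pMT-puro between the EcoRV and NotI sites. There it is under the control of the Drosophila metallothionein promoter, so expression is induced by copper in S2 cells.

Because the target site pairs perfectly with the microRNA, mature miR-1006 loaded into the silencing machinery should direct repression of the reporter transcript and lower the Renilla signal. Luciferase output therefore serves as a readout of functional miR-1006. The associated study concerns intronic microRNA precursors that bypass Drosha processing, and the reporter fits the purpose of testing whether such a precursor yields an active small RNA. The record does not specify the normalisation control or any mismatched-site comparison constructs used alongside it.
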