>Addgene plasmid #17763 | CJ23 (miR-1006 perfect site) | addgene partial sequence | sequence record 23691 | 17763 with Rluc-F
AGTTCCTAATCTGAATTTGTCAAAGTAAAAGGTCTTCATTTTTCGCAAGAAGATGCACCTGATGAAATGG
GAAAATATATCAAATCGTTCGTTGAGCGAGTTCTCAAAAATGAACAATAATTCTAGGAGCTCCTATGAAT
AAGAAATCGAATTTAACTAGTTGTTCTAGAGCGGCCGCTCGAGTCTAGAGGGCCCTTCGAAGGTAAGCCT
ATCCCTAACCCTCTCCTCGGTCTCGATTCTACGCGTACCGGTCATCATCACCATCACCATTGAGTTTAAA
CCCGCTGATCAGCCTCGACTGTGCCTTCTAAGATCCAGACATGATAAGATACATTGATGAGTTTGGACAA
ACCACAACTAGAATGCAGTGAAAAAAATGCTTTATTTGTGAAATTTGTGATGCTATTGCTTTATTTGTAA
CCATTATAAGCTGCAATAAACAAGTTCTAGAGTCGGTGGGCCTCGGGGGCGGGTGCGGGGTCGGCGGGGC
CGCCCCGGGTGGCTTCGGTCGGAGCCATGGGGTCGTGCGCTCCTTTCGGTCGGGCGCTGCGGGTCGTGGG
GCGGGCGTCAGGCACCGGGCTTGCGGGTCATGCACCAGGTGCGCGGTCCTTCGGGCACCTCGACGTCGGC
GGTGACGGTGAAGCCGAGCCGCTCGTAGAAGGGGAGGTTGCGGGGCGCGGAGGTCTCCAGGAAGGCGGGC
ACCCCGGCGCGCTCGGCCGCCTCCACTCCGGGGAGCACGACGGCGCTGCCCAGACCCTTGCCCTGGTGGT
CGGGCGAGACGCCGACGGTGGCCAGGAACCACGCGGGCTCCTTGGGCCGGTGCGGCGCCAGGAGGCCTTC
CATCTGTGTGCCGGCAGCGGACGTCATCGCNGCCGGCG
